>Addgene plasmid #161492 | THI VP64 pGAP T5 | addgene full sequence | sequence record 326163 | Addgene NGS Result
CGCTGTGAGCAAAAGGCCAGCAAAAGGCCAGGAACCGTAAAAAGGCCGCGTTGCTGGCGTTTTTCCATAG
GCTCCGCCCCCCTGACGAGCATCACAAAAATCGACGCTCAAGTCAGAGGTGGCGAAACCCGACAGGACTA
TAAAGATACCAGGCGTTTCCCCCTGGAAGCTCCCTCGTGCGCTCTCCTGTTCCGACCCTGCCGCTTACCG
GATACCTGTCCGCCTTTCTCCCTTCGGGAAGCGTGGCGCTTTCTCATAGCTCACGCTGTAGGTATCTCAG
TTCGGTGTAGGTCGTTCGCTCCAAGCTGGGCTGTGTGCACGAACCCCCCGTTCAGCCCGACCGCTGCGCC
TTATCCGGTAACTATCGTCTTGAGTCCAACCCGGTAAGACACGACTTATCGCCACTGGCAGCAGCCACTG
GTAACAGGATTAGCAGAGCGAGGTATGTAGGCGGTGCTACAGAGTTCTTGAAGTGGTGGCCTAACTACGG
CTACACTAGAAGAACAGTATTTGGTATCTGCGCTCTGCTGAAGCCAGTTACCTTCGGAAAAAGAGTTGGT
AGCTCTTGATCCGGCAAACAAACCACCGCTGGTAGCGGTGGTTTTTTTGTTTGCAAGCAGCAGATTACGC
GCAGAAAAAAAGGATCTCAAGAAGATCCTTTGATCTTTTCTACGGGGTGGAGCGCAAAAAACCCCGCCCC
TGACAGGGCGGGGTTTTTTCGCGATCGGAGCGGTACTACCATTGACACTACACATCCTTAATTCCAATCC
TGTCTGGCCTCCTTCACCTTTTAACCATCTTGCCCATTCCAACTCGTGTCAGATTGCGTATCAAGTGAAA
AAAAAAAAATTTTAAATCTTTAACCCAATCAGGTAATAACTGTCGCCTCTTTTATCTGCCGCACTGCATG
AGGTGTCCCCTTAGTGGGAAAGAGTACTGAGCCAACCCTGGAGGACAGCAAGGGAAAAATACCTACAACT
TGCTTCATAATGGTCGTAAAAACAATCCTTGTCGGATATAAGTGTTGTAGACTGTCCCTTATCCTCTGCG
ATGTTCTTCCTCTCAAAGTTTGCGATTTCTCTCTATCAGAATTGCCATCAAGAGACTCAGGACTAATTTC
GCAGTCCCACACGCACTCGTACATGATTGGCTGAAATTTCCCTAAAGAATTTCTTTTTCACGAAAATTTT
TTTTTTACACAAGATTTTCAGCAGATATAAAATGGAGAGCAGGACCTCCGCTGTGACTCTTCTTTTTTTT
CTTTTATTCTCACTACATACATTTTAGTTATTCGCCAACATGGACTACAAAGACCATGACGGTGATTATA
AAGATCATGACATCGATTACAAGGATGACGATGACAAGCTCATGGACAAGAAGTACTCCATTGGGCTCGC
TATCGGCACAAACAGCGTCGGCTGGGCCGTCATTACGGACGAGTACAAGGTGCCGAGCAAAAAATTCAAA
GTTCTGGGCAATACCGATCGCCACAGCATAAAGAAGAACCTCATTGGCGCCCTCCTGTTCGACTCCGGGG
AGACGGCCGAAGCCACGCGGCTCAAAAGAACAGCACGGCGCAGATATACCCGCAGAAAGAATCGGATCTG
CTACCTGCAGGAGATCTTTAGTAATGAGATGGCTAAGGTGGATGACTCTTTCTTCCATAGGCTGGAGGAG
TCCTTTTTGGTGGAGGAGGATAAAAAGCACGAGCGCCACCCAATCTTTGGCAATATCGTGGACGAGGTGG
CGTACCATGAAAAGTACCCAACCATATATCATCTGAGGAAGAAGCTTGTAGACAGTACTGATAAGGCTGA
CTTGCGGTTGATCTATCTCGCGCTGGCGCATATGATCAAATTTCGGGGACACTTCCTCATCGAGGGGGAC
CTGAACCCAGACAACAGCGATGTCGACAAACTCTTTATCCAACTGGTTCAGACTTACAATCAGCTTTTCG
AAGAGAACCCGATCAACGCATCCGGAGTTGACGCCAAAGCAATCCTGAGCGCTAGGCTGTCCAAATCCCG
GCGGCTCGAAAACCTCATCGCACAGCTCCCTGGGGAGAAGAAGAACGGCCTGTTTGGTAATCTTATCGCC
CTGTCACTCGGGCTGACCCCCAACTTTAAATCTAACTTCGACCTGGCCGAAGATGCCAAGCTTCAACTGA
GCAAAGACACCTACGATGATGATCTCGACAATCTGCTGGCCCAGATCGGCGACCAGTACGCAGACCTTTT
TTTGGCGGCAAAGAACCTGTCAGACGCCATTCTGCTGAGTGATATTCTGCGAGTGAACACGGAGATCACC
AAAGCTCCGCTGAGCGCTAGTATGATCAAGCGCTATGATGAGCACCACCAAGACTTGACTTTGCTGAAGG
CCCTTGTCAGACAGCAACTGCCTGAGAAGTACAAGGAAATTTTCTTCGATCAGTCTAAAAATGGCTACGC
CGGATACATTGACGGCGGAGCAAGCCAGGAGGAATTTTACAAATTTATTAAGCCCATCTTGGAAAAAATG
GACGGCACCGAGGAGCTGCTGGTAAAGCTTAACAGAGAAGATCTGTTGCGCAAACAGCGCACTTTCGACA
ATGGAAGCATCCCCCACCAGATTCACCTGGGCGAACTGCACGCTATCCTCAGGCGGCAAGAGGATTTCTA
CCCCTTTTTGAAAGATAACAGGGAAAAGATTGAGAAAATCCTCACATTTCGGATACCCTACTATGTAGGC
CCCCTCGCCCGGGGAAATTCCAGATTCGCGTGGATGACTCGCAAATCAGAAGAGACTATCACTCCCTGGA
ACTTCGAGGAAGTCGTGGATAAGGGGGCCTCTGCCCAGTCCTTCATCGAAAGGATGACTAACTTTGATAA
AAATCTGCCTAACGAAAAGGTGCTTCCTAAACACTCTCTGCTGTACGAGTACTTCACAGTTTATAACGAG
CTCACCAAGGTCAAATACGTCACAGAAGGGATGAGAAAGCCAGCATTCCTGTCTGGAGAGCAGAAGAAAG
CTATCGTGGACCTCCTCTTCAAGACGAACCGGAAAGTTACCGTGAAACAGCTCAAAGAGGACTATTTCAA
AAAGATTGAATGTTTCGACTCTGTTGAAATCAGCGGAGTGGAGGATCGCTTCAACGCATCCCTGGGAACG
TATCACGATCTCCTGAAAATCATTAAAGACAAGGACTTCCTGGACAATGAGGAGAACGAGGACATTCTTG
AGGACATTGTCCTCACCCTTACGTTGTTTGAAGATAGGGAGATGATTGAAGAACGCTTGAAAACTTACGC
TCATCTCTTCGACGACAAAGTCATGAAACAGCTCAAGAGGCGCCGATATACAGGATGGGGGCGGCTGTCA
AGAAAACTGATCAATGGGATCCGAGACAAGCAGAGTGGAAAGACAATCCTGGATTTTCTTAAGTCCGATG
GATTTGCCAACAGGAACTTCATGCAGTTGATCCATGATGACTCTCTCACCTTTAAGGAGGACATCCAGAA
AGCACAAGTTTCTGGCCAGGGGGACAGTCTGCACGAGCACATCGCTAATCTTGCAGGTAGCCCAGCTATC
AAAAAGGGAATACTGCAGACCGTTAAGGTCGTGGATGAACTCGTCAAAGTAATGGGAAGGCATAAGCCCG
AGAATATCGTTATCGAGATGGCCCGAGAGAACCAAACTACCCAGAAGGGACAGAAGAACAGTAGGGAAAG
GATGAAGAGGATTGAAGAGGGTATAAAAGAACTGGGGTCCCAAATCCTTAAGGAACACCCAGTTGAAAAC
ACCCAGCTTCAGAATGAGAAGCTCTACCTGTACTACCTGCAGAACGGCAGGGACATGTACGTGGATCAGG
AACTGGACATCAATCGGCTCTCCGACTACGACGTGGATGCCATCGTGCCCCAGTCTTTTCTCAAAGATGA
TTCTATTGATAATAAAGTGTTGACAAGATCCGATAAAAATAGAGGGAAGAGTGATAACGTCCCCTCAGAA
GAAGTTGTCAAGAAAATGAAAAATTATTGGCGGCAGCTGCTGAACGCCAAACTGATCACACAACGGAAGT
TCGATAATCTGACTAAGGCTGAACGAGGTGGCCTGTCTGAGTTGGATAAAGCCGGCTTCATCAAAAGGCA
GCTTGTTGAGACACGCCAGATCACCAAGCACGTGGCCCAAATTCTCGATTCACGCATGAACACCAAGTAC
GATGAAAATGACAAACTGATTCGAGAGGTGAAAGTTATTACTCTGAAGTCTAAGCTAGTCTCAGATTTCA
GAAAGGACTTTCAGTTTTATAAGGTGAGAGAGATCAACAATTACCACCATGCGCATGATGCCTACCTGAA
TGCAGTGGTAGGCACTGCACTTATCAAAAAATATCCCAAGCTTGAATCTGAATTTGTTTACGGAGACTAT
AAAGTGTACGATGTTAGGAAAATGATCGCAAAGTCTGAGCAGGAAATAGGCAAGGCCACCGCTAAGTACT
TCTTTTACAGCAATATTATGAATTTTTTCAAGACCGAGATTACACTGGCCAATGGAGAGATTCGGAAGCG
ACCACTTATCGAAACAAACGGAGAAACAGGAGAAATCGTGTGGGACAAGGGTAGGGATTTCGCGACAGTC
CGGAAGGTCCTGTCCATGCCGCAGGTGAACATCGTTAAAAAGACCGAAGTACAGACCGGAGGCTTCTCCA
AGGAAAGTATCCTCCCGAAAAGGAACAGCGACAAGCTGATCGCACGCAAAAAAGATTGGGACCCCAAGAA
ATACGGCGGATTCGATTCTCCTACAGTCGCTTACAGTGTACTGGTTGTGGCCAAAGTGGAGAAAGGGAAG
TCTAAAAAACTCAAAAGCGTCAAGGAACTGCTGGGCATCACAATCATGGAGCGATCAAGCTTCGAAAAAA
ACCCCATCGACTTTCTCGAGGCGAAAGGATATAAAGAGGTCAAAAAAGACCTCATCATTAAGCTTCCCAA
GTACTCTCTCTTTGAGCTTGAAAACGGCCGGAAACGAATGCTCGCTAGTGCGGGCGAGCTGCAGAAAGGT
AACGAGCTGGCACTGCCCTCTAAATACGTTAATTTCTTGTATCTGGCCAGCCACTATGAAAAGCTCAAAG
GGTCCCCCGAAGATAATGAGCAGAAGCAGCTGTTCGTGGAACAACACAAACACTACCTTGATGAGATCAT
CGAGCAAATAAGCGAATTCTCCAAAAGAGTGATCCTCGCCGACGCTAACCTCGATAAGGTGCTTTCTGCT
TACAATAAGCACAGGGATAAGCCCATCAGGGAGCAGGCAGAAAACATTATCCACTTGTTTACTCTGACCA
ACTTGGGCGCTCCTGCAGCCTTCAAGTACTTCGACACCACCATAGACAGAAAGCGGTACACCTCTACAAA
GGAGGTCCTGGACGCCACACTGATTCATCAGTCAATTACGGGGCTCTATGAAACAAGAATCGACCTCTCT
CAGCTCGGTGGAGACAGCAGGGCTGACCCCAAGAAGAAGAGGAAGGTGTGAGCTTTAGTCAAATATTAAT
CTATTTCACCTGTTCAAACTTTACTTAATGTACAAATGTGGTAGTTATTAGTTTTGCAACGGAACTTGTT
CCATAATCTGGTCCTCTGGGACAGCAAACTGTCTTTCACTAGTAGCGCCAGTTTCGGGAGTCCACACAGC
ATTAGTCACCGGTGCACCAGCACTAATCTCACGACCTTCTGGGTGTTTAAATGGGCAGTTAGGGTTGCGG
CATCCAGCTGCAAACTTACAATCCTCATCAATTGGATGAGTGAAAAAACAGTTTGGTCTGGTACAACTGT
TGCCTTCACGACACAGTACAGGAGTAGTTGCGTGACGTCTTGGGCACTTGTAATTACGGCATGATTTACC
AAATCGACATTGTTCCAAAGCCCTCTGTTGTTTTTGTTGTTTCTCTTCTTCGGTGATCTTGTGTTCAGGT
GATCGATGAGCCTTTGGACAGTCCGGATTAGAGCGCTCCGGGGAGCGCATTATTTGGGTCGGCTACTGTC
ATTGGTTATGATGGCCTTACCGAGCACGAAGGTGGTTGGATAGACCACAACTGGAAACAGTTGTACAAAC
AGATTGCATTCATTTTTGCTTGTATTGGATACTCGATGGCCATCACCGCTCTTATCTGTTTCATCCTCAA
CCGTATTCCATTTTTGCAACTGCGAGCTTCAGAAGAGGCTGAGGAGAAAGGTATGGATGAGGATCAGATT
GGAGAGTTCGCTTATGACTACGTGGAAGTACGTCGTGATTTTTTGGCTTGGGGATCAGGCCCAAACAATG
GCTTCAAGGAGCCGGAAGTTCTGGATCAGGTAGTTCCGGTTAATGATTTCAGCAGTGACCAGAATGTGAC
TAATCAGACCAACGAATCTGAGAAGCAGTAGAGTAAATATAGAGATGATATTTAGTGTATTCTAATGCTT
ATGTAATGTATTAAGCAAAAAGTTGTGTTTATGAGTTAGCATTTGTCTTAGCAAACATAAAATTATGTCG
ACATTTGCAACCCGCATGTCTAGTGTTTTTAGATCGATCTTCGATGTGTAGAATAATGCCTCCACGTGAT
GCCCCGCGATTTTGTTGGGTCGCAATGCCTCCAACATAAACCCATCACGTATAAAAAGCCCTCTTAACCC
TCCCCCCTGTTTCGTTTGCTTCATCACTTAACCTGAACTATCAACATGCCCAAAAAGAAAAGAAAAGTGG
GTAGTATGGCGTCTAACTTCACCCAGTTCGTTCTGGTTGACAACGGTGGTACCGGTGACGTTACCGTTGC
GCCGTCTAACTTCGCGAACGGTGTTGCGGAATGGATCTCTTCTAACTCTCGTTCTCAGGCGTACAAAGTT
ACCTGCTCTGTTCGTCAATCCTCCGCGCAGAACCGTAAATACACCATCAAAGTTGAAGTTCCGAAAGTTG
CGACCCAGACCGTTGGTGGTGTTGAACTGCCGGTTGCGGCGTGGCGTTCTTACCTGAACATGGAACTGAC
CATCCCGATCTTCGCGACCAACTCTGACTGCGAACTGATCGTTAAAGCGATGCAGGGTCTGCTGAAAGAC
GGTAACCCGATCCCGTCTGCGATCGCGGCGAACTCTGGTATCTACGGCTCCGGACGAGCCGATGCCCTTG
ACGATTTTGACTTGGACATGTTGGGTTCTGACGCTTTGGATGACTTTGATCTTGATATGCTTGGTTCCGA
CGCTCTAGATGATTTCGACTTGGATATGCTGGGATCCGATGCCTTGGACGATTTCGACTTGGATATGTTG
ATCAACTGAGCTTCTGTTTAATTCTGTAGGATAAACGAAATAACTGTATCTTTATAATCATCCTTAAGAT
AGCCCTGGACTCGTCAGACATTAGTTCGCGCACATTATTTTCCTCCACTGTCTGCAAACAGCCACACGGC
ATTTCCCTCTCTAGTTTCATTTATCAAAGTAGCACAACACGCTAATTGGAGGATCCTTTTTTGTAGAAAT
GTCTTGGTGTCCTCGTCCAATCAGGTAGCCATCTCTGAAATATCTGGCTCCGTTGCAACTCCGAACGACC
TGCTGGCAACGTAAAATTCTCCGGGGTAAAACTTAAATGTGGAGTAATGGAACCAGAAACGTCTCTTCCC
TTCTCTCTCCTTCCACCGCCCGTTACCGTCCCTAGGAAATTTTACTCTGCTGGAGAGCTTCTTCTACGGC
CCCCTTGCAGCAATGCTCTTCCCAGCATTACGTTGCGGGTAAAACGGAGGTCGTGTACCCGACCTAGCAG
CCCAGGGATGGAAAAGTCCCGGCCGTCGCTGGCAATAATAGCGGGCGGACGCATGTCATGAGATTATTGG
AAACCACCAGAATCGAATATAAAAGGCGAACACCTTTCCCAATTTTGGTTTCTCCTGACCCAAAGACTTT
AAATTTAATTTATTTGTCCCTATTTCAATCAATTGAACAACTATCAAAACACCATGAATGATCTGATGAG
TCCGTGAGGACGAAACGAGTAAGCTCGTCATCATTGACAGAGTGAATCAGTTTTAGAGCTAGAAATAGCA
AGTTAAAATAAGGCTAGTCCGTTATCAACTTGAAAAAGTGGCACCGAGTCGGTGCGCGCACATGAGGATC
ACCCATGTGCTTTTGGCCGGCATGGTCCCAGCCTCCTCGCTGGCGCCGGCTGGGCAACATGCTTCGGCAT
GGCGAATGGGACAGCTTTGGACTGCTTTTAGTGTACATCTGATAATATAGTACTACCACGTATGATAATG
TAGAGAATAGGCTTCCTTGTCGAGTGTGTTTGCAGTTTTCTTGAGTTTCAAGGTTTAAATGCTGGTATAT
TAGTTCATCGAAGGTTTCAGCCAATAGCACCTTAAATCAATCAAACTAATTCGACTCTTACGAAAGAGCC
TACTGTGTTTAGTATCGAAGTCGTTTACCTTTCATGTTGAATAGCTTCCTCTCTGACCCTAACATTTCAA
GATCCTCCTAAAGTTACCCGGATTGTGAAATTCTAATGATCCACCTGCCCAATGCATTTTTTCTTTATTC
AGTTTACCTTTTTTACCTAATATACGAGCTTGTTAAAGTAAGTGGCACTGCAATACTAGGCTTATTGTTG
ATATTATGATGAATCGTTTTCACAAACTTGATTTCCTGTGAACTCACCATGTACTAAGGAAAAAAACATG
CATCACCATCTGAATATTTGACCGCTAGCTCATGGACATGGAGGCCCAGAATACCCTCCTTGACAGTCTT
GACGTGCGCAGCTCAGGGGCATGATGTGACTGTCGCCCGTACATTTAGCCCATACATCCCCATGTATAAT
CATTTGCATCCATACATTTTGATGGCCGCACGGCGCGAAGCAAAAATTACGGCTCCTCGCTGCAGACCTG
CGAGCAGGGAAACGCTCCCCTCACAGACGCGTTGAATTGTCCCCACGCCGCGCCCCTGTAGAGAAATATA
AAAGGTTAGGATTTGCCACTGAGGTTCTTCTTTCATATACTTCCTTTTAAAATCTTGCTAGGATACAGTT
CTCACATCACATCCGAACATAAACAACCATGGGTACCACTCTTGACGACACGGCTTACCGGTACCGCACC
AGTGTCCCGGGGGACGCCGAGGCCATCGAGGCACTGGATGGGTCCTTCACCACCGACACCGTTTTTCGCG
TCACCGCCACCGGGGACGGCTTCACCCTGCGGGAGGTGCCGGTGGACCCGCCCCTGACCAAGGTGTTCCC
CGACGACGAATCGGACGACGAATCGGACGACGGGGAGGACGGCGACCCGGACTCCCGGACGTTCGTCGCG
TACGGGGACGACGGCGACCTGGCGGGCTTCGTGGTCGTCTCGTACTCCGGCTGGAACCGCCGGCTGACCG
TCGAGGACATCGAGGTCGCCCCGGAGCACCGGGGGCACGGGGTCGGGCGCGCGTTGATGGGGCTCGCGAC
GGAGTTCGCCCGCGAGCGGGGCGCCGGGCACCTCTGGCTGGAGGTCACCAACGTCAACGCACCGGCGATC
CACGCGTACCGGCGGATGGGGTTCACCCTCTGCGGCCTGGACACCGCCCTGTACGACGGCACCGCCTCGG
ACGGCGAGCAGGCGCTCTACATGAGCATGCCCTGCCCCTAATCAGTACTGACAATAAAAAGATTCTTGTT
TTCAAGAACTTGTCATTTGTATAGTTTTTTTATATTGTAGTTGTTCTATTTTAATCAAATGTTAGCGTGA
TTTATATTTTTTTTCGCCTCGACATCATCTGCCCAGATGCGAAGTTAAGTGCGCAGAAAGTAATATCATG
CGTCAATCGTATGTGAATGCTGGTCGCTATACTGGCTTCATACCCAGCATTGACCTTTGGTATGAGCATC
TGAAAAACAACCAGGTGTTGCAAAGTTAAACATCCTTCTTTGTTCATATAGAACCCACTATTCATGGTAC
TCCCCAATCGAATTTCACATTCTGGTTTTGAAATTACACACCACGTTAGCTTATAAGATTTCATATAACT
TATTGATATACGGTTTCCATTGTTCGAATAGTTGAGGTTGTATGTAATTCGATTGAAGGGGCCATTTTTG
TTTCCTACTTTTCCTGGGAGCTTATCCGATGCGCTTCAAAGCTGGAATTGTAAATATAGAGAAAAAGAAG
GATGTTGTTTTATTCTTGAAAGAGTATAATTTTACTTCTAGCAACTCTCCCACTTCGCTTGACTTCATTT
ATTTCTTGGGCACATAGGCGTAGTAATCTAGACCAACAGATAATTTGCCGGAATGATATAGCGATTGGAA
AATGAACTGAAATTTTTTGCTGTCTTTCAATTTGACGGGCAGTTCATCAGGCGCGCCGTGACCGACCATA
TAAATACGTTGAGAATGTTATTCTTCCTCGTAGTTGAAGTGGCTTCATAATTTCAGAACTCAATAGATAA
ACTAGGATGTTTTAAAGCAATTAATGCTCACAAGTAAGGAGCGACTCTCTTGCTTTTCGAATACTAAAAG
TATCGTCCCAACCCAGAAAAAAAGACCTCTTAACTGCAAAATAAACTCTATATATTTCTTCTAAAACAGT
TTCAGGTTGGATAGTATCGCATTCTCATCACTTCTAACTAGTAGGCCATGAGATATATTAACGTTTACTT
GAGTTCTAAGTTCTCCGAATTAGATGCACAGCACAAACAAGATTAGGTTTCACTTGGTACAAAATACGAA
CAGAGTTTAAGGTCGTAATTTCATTTCGTTATTGATCCCCACAATCTATTCTTATCACAGTCATCAGATA
GTCGCGAAAAAGCATGCAGAAAAGGGGGTCGTCCCTATCTAAGTTGTAGCATTACAACAAATATGAC
Features (pLannotate 1.2.2; 14 found; start..end, strand, type, name):
     62..650     -  rep_origin     ori: high-copy-number ColE1/pMB1/pBR322/pUC origin of replication
   1303..1368    +  CDS            3xFLAG: three tandem FLAG® epitope tags, followed by an enterokinase cleavage site
   1372..5475    +  CDS            Cas9: Cas9 (Csn1) endonuclease from the Streptococcus pyogenes Type II CRISPR/Cas system generates RNA-guided double strand breaks in DNA
   5997..6284    +  CDS            MEP1 (fragment): MEP1_YEAST - Also known as AMT1. Experimental evidence at protein level: Swiss-Prot protein existence level 1. Transporter for ammonium (both charged and uncharged NH3 and NH4) to use as a nitrogen source. Can also transport methylamine. The affinity of MEP1 is about twenty times lower than that of MEP2. MEP3 has the lowest affinity. From Saccharomyces cerevisiae (strain ATCC 204508 / S288c) (Baker's yeast).
   6726..7115    +  CDS            CAPSD_BPMS2: Experimental evidence at protein level: Swiss-Prot protein existence level 1. Acts as a translational repressor of viral replicase synthesis late in infection. This latter function is the result of capsid protein interaction with an RNA hairpin which contains the replicase ribosome-binding site. From Escherichia phage MS2 (Bacteriophage MS2).
   7134..7160    +  CDS            VP48 (fragment): 3 tandem repeats of the minimal activation domain of herpes simplex virus VP16 (Cheng et al., 2013)
   7218..7243    +  CDS            VP160 (fragment): 10 tandem repeats of the minimal activation domain of herpes simplex virus VP16 (Cheng et al., 2013)
   7478..7954    +  promoter       GAP promoter: promoter for Pichia pastoris glyceraldehyde-3-phosphate dehydrogenase
   7972..7996    +  misc_RNA       sTRSV HHRz (fragment): hammerhead ribozyme from the tobacco ringspot virus satellite RNA (Khvorova et al., 2003)
   8030..8105    +  misc_RNA       gRNA scaffold: guide RNA scaffold for the Streptococcus pyogenes CRISPR/Cas9 system
   8110..8128    +  misc_RNA       MS2 stem loop: stem loop that binds the bacteriophage MS2 coat protein
   8715..9058    +  promoter       TEF promoter: Ashbya gossypii TEF promoter
   9065..9629    +  CDS            NrsR (fragment): nourseothricin acetyltransferase; Streptomyces noursei nat1; confers resistance to nourseothricin
   9637..9834    +  terminator     TEF terminator: Ashbya gossypii TEF terminator
