[The description below was written by a language model from this plasmid's Addgene catalogue record and pLannotate feature annotations shown in this document.]
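Description:
THI VP64 pGAP T5 is a 10.8 kb yeast expression plasmid for CRISPR/RNA-scaffold-based transcriptional regulation in Pichia pastoris, built on the BB3rN_AD backbone (about 3 kb). It replicates in E. coli through a high-copy ColE1/pUC-type origin. Selection relies on a nourseothricin acetyltransferase gene flanked by the Ashbya gossypii TEF promoter and terminator, and the record lists nourseothricin as the bacterial selection as well. No yeast replication origin is annotated, and the record does not state how the plasmid is maintained in Pichia.

The payload consists of three expression units. The first places dCas9, carrying an N-terminal 3xFLAG tag and an SV40 nuclear localisation signal, under the pTEF2 promoter. The automated annotation labels this reading frame simply as S. pyogenes Cas9, but the catalogue entry identifies it as the nuclease-dead form, which binds DNA without cutting it. The second unit uses the pPOR1 promoter to express the bacteriophage MS2 coat protein fused to the VP64 activation domain and an SV40 NLS; VP64 appears in the feature table as short matches to VP16-repeat activators. The third unit uses the Pichia GAP promoter, a Pol II promoter, to transcribe a guide RNA against site T5 in the THI11 promoter. A hammerhead ribozyme fragment is annotated upstream of the guide, presumably to trim the 5′ end of the transcript. The S. pyogenes gRNA scaffold is extended with an MS2 stem loop.

In the cell, dCas9 is directed to the THI11 promoter and the MS2 hairpin on the scaffold RNA recruits MS2-VP64, bringing an activator to that position. The construct belongs to a study on fine-tuning transcription in P. pastoris. An annotated S. cerevisiae MEP1 fragment between the first two units is probably a spurious homology hit.
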