Addgene plasmid #161492: THI VP64 pGAP T5
Purpose: CRISPR/RNA scaffold based transcription regulation in Pichia pastoris BB3rN_pTEF2_dCAS9(3xFLAG_SV40NLS)_pPOR1_MS2bind_VP64_SV40NLS_pGAP_THI11_T5_gRNA_MS2
Depositing lab: Brigitte Gasser & Diethard Mattanovich. Depositing organization: Austrian Centre of Industrial Biotechnology. Publication: Fine-Tuning of Transcription in Pichia pastoris Using dCas9 and RNA Scaffolds. Baumschabl M, Prielhofer R, Mattanovich D, Steiger MG. ACS Synth Biol. 2020 Dec 18;9(12):3202-3209. doi: 10.1021/acssynbio.0c00214. Epub 2020 Nov 12. PubMed 33180466.
Backbone
  Vector backbone: Addgene#98552 BB3rN_AD
  Backbone size w/o insert (bp): 3000
  Total vector size (bp): 10847
  Vector type: Yeast Expression
Growth in bacteria
  Bacterial resistance: Nourseothricin (clonNat), 50 μg/mL
  Growth temperature: 37°C
  Growth strain: DH5alpha
  Copy number: High Copy
Gene/Insert 1
  Gene/Insert name: dCAS9
  Promoter: pTEF2
  Cloning method: Unknown
  Sequencing primers: 5′ gaggtatgtaggcggtgcta; 3′ GTACTGTGTCGTGAAGGC
Gene/Insert 2
  Gene/Insert name: MS2-VP64
  Promoter: pPOR1
  Cloning method: Unknown
  Sequencing primers: 5′ GCCTTCACGACACAGTAC; 3′ GACAGTGGAGGAAAATAATGTGC
Gene/Insert 3
  Gene/Insert name: gRNA (Targeting T5 in the THI11 promoter)
  Promoter: pGAP
  Cloning method: Unknown
  Sequencing primers: 5′ GCACATTATTTTCCTCCACTGTC; 3′ ttatatttctctacaggggc
Terms and licenses: Academic/Nonprofit Terms; Industry Terms: Not Available to Industry
How to cite: THI VP64 pGAP T5 was a gift from Brigitte Gasser & Diethard Mattanovich (Addgene plasmid # 161492 ; http://n2t.net/addgene:161492 ; RRID:Addgene_161492)
